>Addgene plasmid #238424 | GST-GRP78-Delta KDEL (pGEX4T1) | addgene full sequence | sequence record 482343 | Addgene NGS Result
CTTATCGACTGCACGGTGCACCAATGCTTCTGGCGTCAGGCAGCCATCGGAAGCTGTGGTATGGCTGTGC
AGGTCGTAAATCACTGCATAATTCGTGTCGCTCAAGGCGCACTCCCGTTCTGGATAATGTTTTTTGCGCC
GACATCATAACGGTTCTGGCAAATATTCTGAAATGAGCTGTTGACAATTAATCATCGGCTCGTATAATGT
GTGGAATTGTGAGCGGATAACAATTTCACACAGGAAACAGTATTCATGTCCCCTATACTAGGTTATTGGA
AAATTAAGGGCCTTGTGCAACCCACTCGACTTCTTTTGGAATATCTTGAAGAAAAATATGAAGAGCATTT
GTATGAGCGCGATGAAGGTGATAAATGGCGAAACAAAAAGTTTGAATTGGGTTTGGAGTTTCCCAATCTT
CCTTATTATATTGATGGTGATGTTAAATTAACACAGTCTATGGCCATCATACGTTATATAGCTGACAAGC
ACAACATGTTGGGTGGTTGTCCAAAAGAGCGTGCAGAGATTTCAATGCTTGAAGGAGCGGTTTTGGATAT
TAGATACGGTGTTTCGAGAATTGCATATAGTAAAGACTTTGAAACTCTCAAAGTTGATTTTCTTAGCAAG
CTACCTGAAATGCTGAAAATGTTCGAAGATCGTTTATGTCATAAAACATATTTAAATGGTGATCATGTAA
CCCATCCTGACTTCATGTTGTATGACGCTCTTGATGTTGTTTTATACATGGACCCAATGTGCCTGGATGC
GTTCCCAAAATTAGTTTGTTTTAAAAAACGTATTGAAGCTATCCCACAAATTGATAAGTACTTGAAATCC
AGCAAGTATATAGCATGGCCTTTGCAGGGCTGGCAAGCCACGTTTGGTGGTGGCGACCATCCTCCAAAAT
CGGATCTGGTTCCGCGTGGATCCGAGGAGGAGGACAAGAAGGAGGACGTGGGCACGGTGGTCGGCATCGA
CCTGGGGACCACCTACTCCTGCGTCGGCGTGTTCAAGAACGGCCGCGTGGAGATCATCGCCAACGATCAG
GGCAACCGCATCACGCCGTCCTATGTCGCCTTCACTCCTGAAGGGGAACGTCTGATTGGCGATGCCGCCA
AGAACCAGCTCACCTCCAACCCCGAGAACACGGTCTTTGACGCCAAGCGGCTCATCGGCCGCACGTGGAA
TGACCCGTCTGTGCAGCAGGACATCAAGTTCTTGCCGTTCAAGGTGGTTGAAAAGAAAACTAAACCATAC
ATTCAAGTTGATATTGGAGGTGGGCAAACAAAGACATTTGCTCCTGAAGAAATTTCTGCCATGGTTCTCA
CTAAAATGAAAGAAACCGCTGAGGCTTATTTGGGAAAGAAGGTTACCCATGCAGTTGTTACTGTACCAGC
CTATTTTAATGATGCCCAACGCCAAGCAACCAAAGACGCTGGAACTATTGCTGGCCTAAATGTTATGAGG
ATCATCAACGAGCCTACGGCAGCTGCTATTGCTTATGGCCTGGATAAGAGGGAGGGGGAGAAGAACATCC
TGGTGTTTGACCTGGGTGGCGGAACCTTCGATGTGTCTCTTCTCACCATTGACAATGGTGTCTTCGAAGT
TGTGGCCACTAATGGAGATACTCATCTGGGTGGAGAAGACTTTGACCAGCGTGTCATGGAACACTTCATC
AAACTGTACAAAAAGAAGACGGGCAAAGATGTCAGGAAAGACAATAGAGCTGTGCAGAAACTCCGGCGCG
AGGTAGAAAAGGCCAAACGGGCCCTGTCTTCTCAGCATCAAGCAAGAATTGAAATTGAGTCCTTCTATGA
AGGAGAAGACTTTTCTGAGACCCTGACTCGGGCCAAATTTGAAGAGCTCAACATGGATCTGTTCCGGTCT
ACTATGAAGCCCGTCCAGAAAGTGTTGGAAGATTCTGATTTGAAGAAGTCTGATATTGATGAAATTGTTC
TTGTTGGTGGCTCGACTCGAATTCCAAAGATTCAGCAACTGGTTAAAGAGTTCTTCAATGGCAAGGAACC
ATCCCGTGGCATAAACCCAGATGAAGCTGTAGCGTATGGTGCTGCTGTCCAGGCTGGTGTGCTCTCTGGT
GATCAAGATACAGGTGACCTGGTACTGCTTGATGTATGTCCCCTTACACTTGGTATTGAAACTGTGGGAG
GTGTCATGACCAAACTGATTCCAAGGAACACAGTGGTGCCTACCAAGAAGTCTCAGATCTTTTCTACAGC
TTCTGATAATCAACCAACTGTTACAATCAAGGTCTATGAAGGTGAAAGACCCCTGACAAAAGACAATCAT
CTTCTGGGTACATTTGATCTGACTGGAATTCCTCCTGCTCCTCGTGGGGTCCCACAGATTGAAGTCACCT
TTGAGATAGATGTGAATGGTATTCTTCGAGTGACAGCTGAAGACAAGGGTACAGGGAACAAAAATAAGAT
CACAATCACCAATGACCAGAATCGCCTGACACCTGAAGAAATCGAAAGGATGGTTAATGATGCTGAGAAG
TTTGCTGAGGAAGACAAAAAGCTCAAGGAGCGCATTGATACTAGAAATGAGTTGGAAAGCTATGCCTATT
CTCTAAAGAATCAGATTGGAGATAAAGAAAAGCTGGGAGGTAAACTTTCCTCTGAAGATAAGGAGACCAT
GGAAAAAGCTGTAGAAGAAAAGATTGAATGGCTGGAAAGCCACCAAGATGCTGACATTGAAGACTTCAAA
GCTAAGAAGAAGGAACTGGAAGAAATTGTTCAACCAATTATCAGCAAACTCTATGGAAGTGCAGGCCCTC
CCCCAACTGGTGAAGAGGATACAGCAGAATAGCTCGAGCGGCCGCATCGTGACTGACTGACGATCTGCCT
CGCGCGTTTCGGTGATGACGGTGAAAACCTCTGACACATGCAGCTCCCGGAGACGGTCACAGCTTGTCTG
TAAGCGGATGCCGGGAGCAGACAAGCCCGTCAGGGCGCGTCAGCGGGTGTTGGCGGGTGTCGGGGCGCAG
CCATGACCCAGTCACGTAGCGATAGCGGAGTGTATAATTCTTGAAGACGAAAGGGCCTCGTGATACGCCT
ATTTTTATAGGTTAATGTCATGATAATAATGGTTTCTTAGACGTCAGGTGGCACTTTTCGGGGAAATGTG
CGCGGAACCCCTATTTGTTTATTTTTCTAAATACATTCAAATATGTATCCGCTCATGAGACAATAACCCT
GATAAATGCTTCAATAATATTGAAAAAGGAAGAGTATGAGTATTCAACATTTCCGTGTCGCCCTTATTCC
CTTTTTTGCGGCATTTTGCCTTCCTGTTTTTGCTCACCCAGAAACGCTGGTGAAAGTAAAAGATGCTGAA
GATCAGTTGGGTGCACGAGTGGGTTACATCGAACTGGATCTCAACAGCGGTAAGATCCTTGAGAGTTTTC
GCCCCGAAGAACGTTTTCCAATGATGAGCACTTTTAAAGTTCTGCTATGTGGCGCGGTATTATCCCGTGT
TGACGCCGGGCAAGAGCAACTCGGTCGCCGCATACACTATTCTCAGAATGACTTGGTTGAGTACTCACCA
GTCACAGAAAAGCATCTTACGGATGGCATGACAGTAAGAGAATTATGCAGTGCTGCCATAACCATGAGTG
ATAACACTGCGGCCAACTTACTTCTGACAACGATCGGAGGACCGAAGGAGCTAACCGCTTTTTTGCACAA
CATGGGGGATCATGTAACTCGCCTTGATCGTTGGGAACCGGAGCTGAATGAAGCCATACCAAACGACGAG
CGTGACACCACGATGCCTGCAGCAATGGCAACAACGTTGCGCAAACTATTAACTGGCGAACTACTTACTC
TAGCTTCCCGGCAACAATTAATAGACTGGATGGAGGCGGATAAAGTTGCAGGACCACTTCTGCGCTCGGC
CCTTCCGGCTGGCTGGTTTATTGCTGATAAATCTGGAGCCGGTGAGCGTGGGTCTCGCGGTATCATTGCA
GCACTGGGGCCAGATGGTAAGCCCTCCCGTATCGTAGTTATCTACACGACGGGGAGTCAGGCAACTATGG
ATGAACGAAATAGACAGATCGCTGAGATAGGTGCCTCACTGATTAAGCATTGGTAACTGTCAGACCAAGT
TTACTCATATATACTTTAGATTGATTTAAAACTTCATTTTTAATTTAAAAGGATCTAGGTGAAGATCCTT
TTTGATAATCTCATGACCAAAATCCCTTAACGTGAGTTTTCGTTCCACTGAGCGTCAGACCCCGTAGAAA
AGATCAAAGGATCTTCTTGAGATCCTTTTTTTCTGCGCGTAATCTGCTGCTTGCAAACAAAAAAACCACC
GCTACCAGCGGTGGTTTGTTTGCCGGATCAAGAGCTACCAACTCTTTTTCCGAAGGTAACTGGCTTCAGC
AGAGCGCAGATACCAAATACTGTCCTTCTAGTGTAGCCGTAGTTAGGCCACCACTTCAAGAACTCTGTAG
CACCGCCTACATACCTCGCTCTGCTAATCCTGTTACCAGTGGCTGCTGCCAGTGGCGATAAGTCGTGTCT
TACCGGGTTGGACTCAAGACGATAGTTACCGGATAAGGCGCAGCGGTCGGGCTGAACGGGGGGTTCGTGC
ACACAGCCCAGCTTGGAGCGAACGACCTACACCGAACTGAGATACCTACAGCGTGAGCTATGAGAAAGCG
CCACGCTTCCCGAAGGGAGAAAGGCGGACAGGTATCCGGTAAGCGGCAGGGTCGGAACAGGAGAGCGCAC
GAGGGAGCTTCCAGGGGGAAACGCCTGGTATCTTTATAGTCCTGTCGGGTTTCGCCACCTCTGACTTGAG
CGTCGATTTTTGTGATGCTCGTCAGGGGGGCGGAGCCTATGGAAAAACGCCAGCAACGCGGCCTTTTTAC
GGTTCCTGGCCTTTTGCTGGCCTTTTGCTCACATGTTCTTTCCTGCGTTATCCCCTGATTCTGTGGATAA
CCGTATTACCGCCTTTGAGTGAGCTGATACCGCTCGCCGCAGCCGAACGACCGAGCGCAGCGAGTCAGTG
AGCGAGGAAGCGGAAGAGCGCCTGATGCGGTATTTTCTCCTTACGCATCTGTGCGGTATTTCACACCGCA
TAAATTCCGACACCATCGAATGGCGCAAAACCTTTCGCGGTATGGCATGATAGCGCCCGGAAGAGAGTCA
ATTCAGGGTGGTGAATGTGAAACCAGTAACGTTATACGATGTCGCAGAGTATGCCGGTGTCTCTTATCAG
ACCGTTTCCCGCGTGGTGAACCAGGCCAGCCACGTTTCTGCGAAAACGCGGGAAAAAGTGGAAGCGGCGA
TGGCGGAGCTGAATTACATTCCCAACCGCGTGGCACAACAACTGGCGGGCAAACAGTCGTTGCTGATTGG
CGTTGCCACCTCCAGTCTGGCCCTGCACGCGCCGTCGCAAATTGTCGCGGCGATTAAATCTCGCGCCGAT
CAACTGGGTGCCAGCGTGGTGGTGTCGATGGTAGAACGAAGCGGCGTCGAAGCCTGTAAAGCGGCGGTGC
ACAATCTTCTCGCGCAACGCGTCAGTGGGCTGATCATTAACTATCCGCTGGATGACCAGGATGCCATTGC
TGTGGAAGCTGCCTGCACTAATGTTCCGGCGTTATTTCTTGATGTCTCTGACCAGACACCCATCAACAGT
ATTATTTTCTCCCATGAAGACGGTACGCGACTGGGCGTGGAGCATCTGGTCGCATTGGGTCACCAGCAAA
TCGCGCTGTTAGCGGGCCCATTAAGTTCTGTCTCGGCGCGTCTGCGTCTGGCTGGCTGGCATAAATATCT
CACTCGCAATCAAATTCAGCCGATAGCGGAACGGGAAGGCGACTGGAGTGCCATGTCCGGTTTTCAACAA
ACCATGCAAATGCTGAATGAGGGCATCGTTCCCACTGCGATGCTGGTTGCCAACGATCAGATGGCGCTGG
GCGCAATGCGCGCCATTACCGAGTCCGGGCTGCGCGTTGGTGCGGATATCTCGGTAGTGGGATACGACGA
TACCGAAGACAGCTCATGTTATATCCCGCCGTTAACCACCATCAAACAGGATTTTCGCCTGCTGGGGCAA
ACCAGCGTGGACCGCTTGCTGCAACTCTCTCAGGGCCAGGCGGTGAAGGGCAATCAGCTGTTGCCCGTCT
CACTGGTGAAAAGAAAAACCACCCTGGCGCCCAATACGCAAACCGCCTCTCCCCGCGCGTTGGCCGATTC
ATTAATGCAGCTGGCACGACAGGTTTCCCGACTGGAAAGCGGGCAGTGAGCGCAACGCAATTAATGTAAG
TTAGCTCACTCATTAGGCACCCCAGGCTTTACACTTTATGCTTCCGGCTCGTATGTTGTGTGGAATTGTG
AGCGGATAACAATTTCACACAGGAAACAGCTATGACCATGATTACGGATTCACTGGCCGTCGTTTTACAA
CGTCGTGACTGGGAAAACCCTGGCGTTACCCAACTTAATCGCCTTGCAGCACATCCCCCTTTCGCCAGCT
GGCGTAATAGCGAAGAGGCCCGCACCGATCGCCCTTCCCAACAGTTGCGCAGCCTGAATGGCGAATGGCG
CTTTGCCTGGTTTCCGGCACCAGAAGCGGTGCCGGAAAGCTGGCTGGAGTGCGATCTTCCTGAGGCCGAT
ACTGTCGTCGTCCCCTCAAACTGGCAGATGCACGGTTACGATGCGCCCATCTACACCAACGTGACCTATC
CCATTACGGTCAATCCGCCGTTTGTTCCCACGGAGAATCCGACGGGTTGTTACTCGCTCACATTTAATGT
TGATGAAAGCTGGCTACAGGAAGGCCAGACGCGAATTATTTTTGATGGCGTTGGAATTAG
Features (pLannotate 1.2.2; 17 found; start..end, strand, type, name):
    181..209     +  promoter       tac promoter: strong E. coli promoter; hybrid between the trp and lac UV5 promoters
    217..233     +  protein_bind   lac operator: The lac repressor binds to the lac operator to inhibit transcription in E. coli. This inhibition can be relieved by adding lactose or isopropyl-β-D-thiogalactopyranoside (IPTG). lac repressor encoded by lacI
    256..909     +  CDS            GST26_SCHJA: Experimental evidence at protein level: Swiss-Prot protein existence level 1. GST isoenzymes appear to play a central role in the parasite detoxification system. Other functions are also suspected including a role in increasing the solubility of haematin in the parasite gut. From Schistosoma japonicum (Blood fluke).
    931..2829    +  CDS            HSPA5: BIP_CRIGR - Also known as GRP78 From Cricetulus griseus (Chinese hamster) (Cricetulus barabensis griseus).
   2865..2904    +  CDS            rop (fragment): Rop protein, which maintains plasmids at low copy number; rop
   3006..3046    +  misc_feature   bom (fragment): basis of mobility region from pBR322
   3151..3255    +  promoter       AmpR promoter: bla
   3256..4116    +  CDS            AmpR: β-lactamase; bla; confers resistance to ampicillin, carbenicillin, and related antibiotics
   4287..4875    +  rep_origin     ori: high-copy-number ColE1/pMB1/pBR322/pUC origin of replication
   5061..5112    -  misc_feature   bom (fragment): basis of mobility region from pBR322
   5119..5196    +  promoter       lacI promoter: lacI
   5197..6279    +  CDS            lacI: lac repressor; lacI; The lac repressor binds to the lac operator to inhibit transcription in E. coli. This inhibition can be relieved by adding lactose or isopropyl-β-D-thiogalactopyranoside (IPTG).
   6292..6313    +  protein_bind   CAP binding site: CAP binding activates transcription in the presence of cAMP. E. coli catabolite activator protein
   6328..6358    +  promoter       lac promoter: promoter for the E. coli lac operon
   6366..6382    +  protein_bind   lac operator: The lac repressor binds to the lac operator to inhibit transcription in E. coli. This inhibition can be relieved by adding lactose or isopropyl-β-D-thiogalactopyranoside (IPTG). lac repressor encoded by lacI
   6402..6575    +  CDS            lacZα: LacZα fragment of β-galactosidase; lacZ fragment
   6839..105     -  CDS            yciV (fragment) (across the origin): RNAAM_ECOLI - Also known as trpH From Escherichia coli (strain K12).
