[The description below was written by a language model from this plasmid's Addgene catalogue record and pLannotate feature annotations shown in this document.]
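Description:
GST-GRP78-Delta KDEL (pGEX4T1) is a bacterial expression plasmid built on the pGEX-4T1 backbone for producing the 78-kDa glucose-regulated protein (GRP78, also called BiP or HSPA5) as an N-terminal glutathione S-transferase fusion in E. coli. It is maintained through a high-copy ColE1/pMB1-type origin and selected with ampicillin via the β-lactamase gene and its own promoter. Short fragments of rop and the pBR322 bom region, along with a lac promoter/lacZα segment, are backbone remnants.

Expression is driven by the tac promoter, a strong trp/lac UV5 hybrid, followed by a lac operator. The plasmid carries its own lacI gene, so transcription is repressed until induced with IPTG. The Schistosoma japonicum GST coding sequence lies immediately downstream and is followed by an HSPA5 open reading frame of about 1.9 kb. As the name indicates, this version lacks the C-terminal KDEL motif, the tetrapeptide that normally mediates retrieval of the chaperone to the endoplasmic reticulum. The GST moiety allows affinity capture of the fusion on glutathione resin, which suits purification and pull-down or binding assays. The associated work concerns how C-terminal regions of GRP78 govern its cell-surface expression in tamoxifen-resistant breast cancer cells.

The record contains some discrepancies. The catalogue lists a 4,200 bp insert and a 9,500 bp total size, whereas the sequenced record is 6,850 nt, consistent with the backbone plus a roughly 1.9 kb coding region. The catalogue gives the insert species as human, but the automated annotation matched the ORF best to Chinese hamster BiP. This may simply reflect the high conservation of the protein, and the record does not settle the question.
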