Addgene plasmid #238424: GST-GRP78-Delta KDEL (pGEX4T1)
Purpose: Expresses GRP78 Delta KDEL fused to the GST Tag
Depositing lab: Amy Shiu Lee. Depositing organization: University of Southern California. Publication: The COOH-Terminal Proline-Rich Region of GRP78 Is a Key Regulator of Its Cell Surface Expression and Viability of Tamoxifen-Resistant Breast Cancer Cells. Tseng CC, Zhang P, Lee AS. Neoplasia. 2019 Aug;21(8):837-848. doi: 10.1016/j.neo.2019.05.008. Epub 2019 Jul 12. PubMed 31306849.
Backbone
  Vector backbone: pGEX-4T1
  Backbone size w/o insert (bp): 4969
  Total vector size (bp): 9500
  Vector type: Bacterial Expression
Growth in bacteria
  Bacterial resistance: Ampicillin, 100 μg/mL
  Growth temperature: 37°C
  Growth strain: DH5alpha
  Copy number: High Copy
Gene/Insert
  Gene/Insert name: 78-kDa glucose-regulated protein (alt names: GRP78; BiP; HSPA5)
  Species: H. sapiens (human)
  Insert size (bp): 4200
  GenBank ID: NM_005347.5
  Entrez Gene: HSPA5 (a.k.a. BIP, GRP78, HEL-S-89n)
  Tag / fusion protein: GST (N terminal on insert)
Terms and licenses: Academic/Nonprofit Terms; Industry Terms: Not Available to Industry
How to cite: GST-GRP78-Delta KDEL (pGEX4T1) was a gift from Amy Shiu Lee (Addgene plasmid # 238424 ; http://n2t.net/addgene:238424 ; RRID:Addgene_238424)
